>Addgene plasmid #208739 | pSR1051 | addgene full sequence | sequence record 412345 | Addgene NGS Result
AAAAAAACACAAAAGACCACATTTTTTAATGTGGTCTTTTATTCTTCAACTAAAGCACCCATTAGTTCAA
CAAACGAAAATTGGATAAAGTGGGATATTTTTAAAATATATATTTATGTTACAGTAATATTGACTTTTAA
AAAAGGATTGATTCTAATGAAGAAAGCAGACAAGTAAGCCTCCTAAATTCACTTTAGATAAAAATTTAGG
AGGCATATCAAATGAACTTTAATAAAATTGATTTAGACAATTGGAAGAGAAAAGAGATATTTAATCATTA
TTTGAACCAACAAACGACTTTTAGTATAACCACAGAAATTGATATTAGTGTTTTATACCGAAACATAAAA
CAAGAAGGATATAAATTTTACCCTGCATTTATTTTCTTAGTGACAAGGGTGATAAACTCAAATACAGCTT
TTAGAACTGGTTACAATAGCGACGGAGAGTTAGGTTATTGGGATAAGTTAGAGCCACTTTATACAATTTT
TGATGGTGTATCTAAAACATTCTCTGGTATTTGGACTCCTGTAAAGAATGACTTCAAAGAGTTTTATGAT
TTATACCTTTCTGATGTAGAGAAATATAATGGTTCGGGGAAATTGTTTCCCAAAACACCTATACCTGAAA
ATGCTTTTTCTCTTTCTATTATTCCATGGACTTCATTTACTGGGTTTAACTTAAATATCAATAATAATAG
TAATTACCTTCTACCCATTATTACAGCAGGAAAATTCATTAATAAAGGTAATTCAATATATTTACCGCTA
TCTTTACAGGTACATCATTCTGTTTGTGATGGTTATCATGCAGGATTGTTTATGAACTCTATTCAGGAAT
TGTCAGATAGGCCTAATGACTGGCTTTTATAATATGAGATAATGCCGACTGTACTTTTTACAGTCGGTTT
TCTAATGTCACTAACCTGCCCCGTTAGTTGAAGAAGGTTTTTATATTACAGCTCCAGATCCATATCCTTC
TTTTTCTGAACCGACTTCTCCTTTTTCGCTTCTTTATTCCAATTGCTTTATTGACGTTGAGCCTCGGAAC
CCTTAACAATCCCAAAACTTGTCGAATGGTCGGCTTAATAGCTCACGCTATGCCGACATTCGTCTGCAAG
TTTAGTTAAGGGTTCTTCTCAACGCACAATAAATTTTCTCGGCATAAATGCGTGGTCTAATTTTTATTTT
TAATAACCTTGATAGCAAAAAATGCCATTCCAATACAAAACCACATACCTATAATCGATAACCACATAAC
AGTCATAAAACCACTCCTTTTTAACAAACTTTATCACAAGAAATATTTAAATTTTAAATGCCTTTATTTT
GAATTTTAAGGGGCATTTTAAAGATTTAGGGGTAAATCATATAGTTTTATGCCTAAAAACCTACAGAAGC
TTGGCACTGGCCGTCGTTTTACAACGTCGTGACTGGGAAAACCCTGGCGTTACCCAACTTAATCGCCTTG
CAGCACATCCCCCTTTCGCCAGCTGGCGTAATAGCGAAGAGGCCCGCACCGATCGCCCTTCCCAACAGTT
GCGCAGCCTGAATGGCGAATGGCGCCTGATGCGGTATTTTCTCCTTACGCATCTGTGCGGTATTTCACAC
CGCATATGGTGCACTCTCAGTACAATCTGCTCTGATGCCGCATAGTTAAGCCAGCCCCGACACCCGCCAA
CACCCGCTGACGCGCCCTGACGGGCTTGTCTGCTCCCGGCATCCGCTTACAGACAAGCTGTGACCGTCTC
CGGGAGCTGCATGTGTCAGAGGTTTTCACCGTCATCACCGAAACGCGCGAGACGAAAGGGCCTCGTGATA
CGCCTATTTTTATAGGTTAATGTCATGATAATAATGGTTTCTTAGACGTCAGGTGGCACTTTTCGGGGAA
ATGTGCGCGGAACCCCTATTTGTTTATTTTTCTAAATACATTCAAATATGTATCCGCTCATGAGACAATA
ACCCTGATAAATGCTTCAATAATATTGAAAAAGGAAGAGTATGAGTATTCAACATTTCCGTGTCGCCCTT
ATTCCCTTTTTTGCGGCATTTTGCCTTCCTGTTTTTGCTCACCCAGAAACGCTGGTGAAAGTAAAAGATG
CTGAAGATCAGTTGGGTGCACGAGTGGGTTACATCGAACTGGATCTCAACAGCGGTAAGATCCTTGAGAG
TTTTCGCCCCGAAGAACGTTTTCCAATGATGAGCACTTTTAAAGTTCTGCTATGTGGCGCGGTATTATCC
CGTATTGACGCCGGGCAAGAGCAACTCGGTCGCCGCATACACTATTCTCAGAATGACTTGGTTGAGTACT
CACCAGTCACAGAAAAGCATCTTACGGATGGCATGACAGTAAGAGAATTATGCAGTGCTGCCATAACCAT
GAGTGATAACACTGCGGCCAACTTACTTCTGACAACGATCGGAGGACCGAAGGAGCTAACCGCTTTTTTG
CACAACATGGGGGATCATGTAACTCGCCTTGATCGTTGGGAACCGGAGCTGAATGAAGCCATACCAAACG
ACGAGCGTGACACCACGATGCCTGTAGCAATGGCAACAACGTTGCGCAAACTATTAACTGGCGAACTACT
TACTCTAGCTTCCCGGCAACAATTAATAGACTGGATGGAGGCGGATAAAGTTGCAGGACCACTTCTGCGC
TCGGCCCTTCCGGCTGGCTGGTTTATTGCTGATAAATCTGGAGCCGGTGAGCGTGGGTCTCGCGGTATCA
TTGCAGCACTGGGGCCAGATGGTAAGCCCTCCCGTATCGTAGTTATCTACACGACGGGGAGTCAGGCAAC
TATGGATGAACGAAATAGACAGATCGCTGAGATAGGTGCCTCACTGATTAAGCATTGGTAACTGTCAGAC
CAAGTTTACTCATATATACTTTAGATTGATTTAAAACTTCATTTTTAATTTAAAAGGATCTAGGTGAAGA
TCCTTTTTGATAATCTCATGACCAAAATCCCTTAACGTGAGTTTTCGTTCCACTGAGCGTCAGACCCCGT
AGAAAAGATCAAAGGATCTTCTTGAGATCCTTTTTTTCTGCGCGTAATCTGCTGCTTGCAAACAAAAAAA
CCACCGCTACCAGCGGTGGTTTGTTTGCCGGATCAAGAGCTACCAACTCTTTTTCCGAAGGTAACTGGCT
TCAGCAGAGCGCAGATACCAAATACTGTTCTTCTAGTGTAGCCGTAGTTAGGCCACCACTTCAAGAACTC
TGTAGCACCGCCTACATACCTCGCTCTGCTAATCCTGTTACCAGTGGCTGCTGCCAGTGGCGATAAGTCG
TGTCTTACCGGGTTGGACTCAAGACGATAGTTACCGGATAAGGCGCAGCGGTCGGGCTGAACGGGGGGTT
CGTGCACACAGCCCAGCTTGGAGCGAACGACCTACACCGAACTGAGATACCTACAGCGTGAGCTATGAGA
AAGCGCCACGCTTCCCGAAGGGAGAAAGGCGGACAGGTATCCGGTAAGCGGCAGGGTCGGAACAGGAGAG
CGCACGAGGGAGCTTCCAGGGGGAAACGCCTGGTATCTTTATAGTCCTGTCGGGTTTCGCCACCTCTGAC
TTGAGCGTCGATTTTTGTGATGCTCGTCAGGGGGGCGGAGCCTATGGAAAAACGCCAGCAACGCGGCCTT
TTTACGGTTCCTGGCCTTTTGCTGGCCTTTTGCTCACATGTTCTTTCCTGCGTTATCCCCTGATTCTGTG
GATAACCGTATTACCGCCTTTGAGTGAGCTGATACCGCTCGCCGCAGCCGAACGACCGAGCGCAGCGAGT
CAGTGAGCGAGGAAGCGGAAGAGCGCCCAATACGCAAACCGCCTCTCCCCGCGCGTTGGCCGATTCATTA
ATGCAGCTGGCACGACAGGTTTCCCGACTGGAAAGCGGGCAGTGAGCGCAACGCAATTAATGTGAGTTAG
CTCACTCATTAGGCACCCCAGGCTTTACACTTTATGCTTCCGGCTCGTATGTTGTGTGGAATTGTGAGCG
GATAACAATTTCACACAGGAAACAGCTATGACATGATTACGAATTCTTAGTGGTGGTGGTGGTGGTGGGA
TCCTTTGTAGAGCTCATCCATGCCATGTGTAATCCCAGCAGCAGTTACAAACTCAAGAAGGACCATGTGG
TCACGCTTTTCGTTAGGATCTTTCGAAAGGACAGATTGTGTCGACAGGTAATGGTTGTCTGGTAAAAGGA
CAGGGCCATCGCCAATTGGAGTATTTTGTTGATAATGGTCTGCTAGTTGAACGGAACCATCTTCAACGTT
GTGGCGAATTTTGAAGTTAGCTTTGATTCCATTCTTTTGTTTGTCTGCCGTGATGTATACATTGTGTGAG
TTAAAGTTGTACTCGAGTTTGTGTCCAAGAATGTTTCCATCTTCTTTAAAATCAATACCCTTTAACTCGA
TACGATTAACAAGGGTATCACCTTCAAACTTGACTTCAGCACGCGTCTTGTAGGTCCCGTCATCTTTGAA
AGATATAGTGCGTTCCTGTACATAACCTTCAGGCATGGCACTCTTGAAAAAGTCATGACGTTTCATGTGA
TCCGGATAACGGGAAAAGCATTGAACACCATAGGTCAGAGTAGTGACAAGTGTTGGCCACGGAACAGGTA
GTTTTCCAGTAGTGCAAATAAATTTAAGGGTGAGTTTTCCGTTTGTAGCATCACCTTCACCCTCTCCACG
GACAGAAAATTTGTGCCCATTAACATCACCATCTAATTCAACAAGAATTGGGACAACTCCAGTGAAAAGT
TCTTCTCCTTTGCTCATAAATAATCATCCTCCTAAGGTACCCGGGGATCCGATGCATCTTGCTCGATACA
TTTGCCCGATAATATATTGATATCTAATCTTTATTTATTATAGATATGTTAGTCATAATTTTGCATTAAA
GCACCCTTCATTTTAAATCTAAAATTCAACGAAAGCAAACATTTAAGCCCTTTTCTCCCAAATTATTCAT
TAGACACAGTGATTGTATTTCTGGGTTAGCATTTGGTTTAGTCAAAAATATCAGGCTAGCGGATCCTCTA
GAGTCGACCTGCAGGCATGCAAGCTTTTAAAAAGCAAATATGAGCCAAATAAATATATTCTAATTCTACA
AACAAAAATTTGAGCAAATTCAGTGTCGATTTTTTAAGACACTGCCCAGTTACATGCAAATTAAAATTTT
CATGATTTTTTATAGTTCCTAACAGGGTTAAAATTTGTATAACGAAAGTATAATGTTTATATAACGTTAG
TATAATAAAGCATTTTAACATTATACTTTTGATAATCGTTTATCGTCGTCATCACAATAACTTTTAAAAT
ACTCGTGCATAATTCAACAGCTGACCTCCCAATAACTACATGGTGTTATCGGGAGGTCAGCTGTTAGCAC
TTATATTTTGTTATTGTTCTTCCTCGATTTCGTCTATCATTTTGTGATTAATTTCTCTTTTTTCTTGTTC
TGTTAAGTCATAAAGTTCACTAGCTAAATACTCTTTTTGTTTCCAAATATAAAAAATTTGATAGATATAT
TCGGTTGGATCAATTTCTTTTAAGTAATCTAAATCCCCATTTTTTAATTTCTTTTTAGCCTCTTTAAATA
ATCCTGAATAAACTAATACCTGTTTACCTTTAAGTGATTTATAAAATGCATCAAAGACTTTTTGATTTAT
TAAATAATCACTATCTTTACCAGAATACTTAGCCATTTCATATAATTCTTTATTATTATTTTGTCTTATT
TTTTGAACTTGAACTTGTGTTATTTCTGAAATGCCCGTTACATCACGCCATAAATCTAACCATTCTTGTT
GGCTAATATAATATCTTTTATCTGTGAAATACGATTTATTTACTGCAATTAACACATGAAAATGAGGATT
ATAATCATCTCTTTTTTTATTATATGTAATCTCTAACTTACGAACATATCCCTTTATAACACTACCTACT
TTTTTTCTCTTTATAAGTTTTCTAAAAGAATTATTATAACGTTTTATTTCATTTTCTAATTCATCACTCA
TTACATTAGGTGTAGTCAAAGTTAAAAAGATAAACTCCTTTTTCTCTTGCTGCTTAATATATTGCATCAT
CAAAGATAAACCCAATGCATCTTTTCTAGCTTTTCTCCAAGCACAGACAGGACAAAATCGATTTTTACAA
GAATTAGCTTTATATAATTTCTGTTTTTCTAAAGTTTTATCAGCTACAAAAGACAGAAATGTATTGCAAT
CTTCAACTAAATCCATTTGATTCTCTCCAATATGACGTTTAATAAATTTCTGAAATACTTGATTTCTTTG
TTTTTTCTCAGTATACTTTTCCATGTTATAACACATAAAAACAACTTAGTTTTCACAAACTATGACAATA
AAAAAAGTTGCTTTTTCCCCTTTCTATGTATGTTTTTTACTAGTCATTTAAAACGATACATTAATAGGTA
CGAAAAAGCAACTTTTTTTGCGCTTAAAACCAGTCATACCAATAACTTAAGGGTAACTAGCCTCGCCGGC
AATAGTTACCCTTATTATCAAGATAAGAAAGAAAAGGATTTTTCGCTACGCTCAAATCCTTT
Features (pLannotate 1.2.2; 17 found; start..end, strand, type, name):
    222..869     +  CDS            cat: CAT1_STAAU - Experimental evidence at transcript level: Swiss-Prot protein existence level 2. This enzyme is an effector of chloramphenicol resistance in bacteria. From Staphylococcus aureus.
   1405..1559    +  CDS            lacZα (fragment): LacZα fragment of β-galactosidase; lacZ fragment
   1565..1664    -  misc_feature   bom (fragment): basis of mobility region from pBR322
   1766..1801    -  CDS            rop (fragment): Rop protein, which maintains plasmids at low copy number; rop
   1896..2000    +  promoter       AmpR promoter: bla
   2001..2861    +  CDS            AmpR: β-lactamase; bla; confers resistance to ampicillin, carbenicillin, and related antibiotics
   3032..3620    +  rep_origin     ori: high-copy-number ColE1/pMB1/pBR322/pUC origin of replication
   3803..3895    +  CDS            lacI (fragment): lac repressor; lacI; The lac repressor binds to the lac operator to inhibit transcription in E. coli. This inhibition can be relieved by adding lactose or isopropyl-β-D-thiogalactopyranoside (IPTG).
   3908..3929    +  protein_bind   CAP binding site: CAP binding activates transcription in the presence of cAMP. E. coli catabolite activator protein
   3944..3974    +  promoter       lac promoter: promoter for the E. coli lac operon
   3982..3998    +  protein_bind   lac operator: The lac repressor binds to the lac operator to inhibit transcription in E. coli. This inhibition can be relieved by adding lactose or isopropyl-β-D-thiogalactopyranoside (IPTG). lac repressor encoded by lacI
   4040..4058    -  CDS            9xHis (fragment): 9xHis affinity tag
   4064..4777    -  CDS            Superfolder GFP: Superfolder GFP is a basic (constitutively fluorescent) green fluorescent protein published in 2005, derived from Aequorea victoria. It is reported to be a very rapidly-maturing weak dimer.
   5031..5066    +  misc_feature   MCS (fragment): pUC18/19 multiple cloning site
   5062..5271    -  CDS            YPCD_STAAU (fragment): Protein predicted: Swiss-Prot protein existence level 4. From Staphylococcus aureus.
   5438..5454    -  CDS            MNase (fragment): micrococcal nuclease from Staphylococcus aureus
   5662..6336    -  CDS            REPX_STAAU: Protein inferred from homology: Swiss-Prot protein existence level 3. Produces a single-strand nick in a specific site of the plasmid, and this nick results in single-strand replication by rolling circle mechanism. From Staphylococcus aureus.
