[The description below was written by a language model from this plasmid's Addgene catalogue record and pLannotate feature annotations shown in this document.]
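Description:
pSR1051 is an E. coli–Staphylococcus aureus shuttle plasmid built on the pCM29 backbone and used as a promoter characterization construct in a synthetic biology parts toolbox for S. aureus. For propagation in E. coli it carries a high-copy ColE1/pUC-type origin and an ampicillin resistance gene (β-lactamase with its own promoter). For maintenance in S. aureus it relies on the pC194 replicon, seen in the annotation as a staphylococcal Rep protein that nicks the plasmid to initiate rolling-circle replication. A staphylococcal chloramphenicol acetyltransferase gene provides chloramphenicol selection in that host, as the depositor notes. Leftover pUC/pBR322-derived pieces (fragments of lacZα, lacI, rop, bom, a multiple cloning site, and the lac promoter/operator region) are also detected and appear to be backbone remnants rather than functional parts of the design.

The payload is a superfolder GFP reporter, encoded on the reverse strand. The only stated change from the parent plasmid is replacement of the promoter driving sfgfp with PZwf, a roughly 50 bp promoter recorded as originating from Bacillus subtilis and inserted by BbsI-based cloning that destroyed both sites. The promoter itself is not called out in the automated feature table, which is unsurprising for a short custom part; it presumably lies in the unannotated region upstream of the sfGFP coding sequence. A short match to a His-tag fragment is annotated just beyond the 3′ end of the sfGFP gene, but the record does not describe the reporter as tagged. The sequenced record is 6,572 nt, slightly different from the 6,561 bp catalogue size. Fluorescence from this plasmid serves as a readout of PZwf strength in S. aureus, allowing comparison with other promoters in the same vector context.
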