Addgene plasmid #208739: pSR1051
Purpose: Characterization plasmid for PZwf (sfgfp expressed from PZwf on the S. aureus pC194 replicon)
Depositing lab: Lauren Andrews. Depositing organization: University of Massachusetts, Amherst. Publication: Toolbox of Characterized Genetic Parts for Staphylococcus aureus. Rondthaler SN, Sarker B, Howitz N, Shah I, Andrews LB. ACS Synth Biol. 2023 Dec 8. doi: 10.1021/acssynbio.3c00325. PubMed 38064657.
Backbone
  Vector backbone: pCM29
  Backbone size w/o insert (bp): 6603
  Total vector size (bp): 6561
  Modifications to backbone: Changed promoter expressing sfgfp to PZwf
  Vector type: Bacterial Expression, Synthetic Biology
Growth in bacteria
  Bacterial resistance: Ampicillin, 100 μg/mL
  Growth temperature: 37°C
  Growth strain: DH5alpha
  Copy number: High Copy
Gene/Insert
  Gene/Insert name: PZwf
  Species: Bacillus subtilis
  Insert size (bp): 50
  Promoter: PZwf
  Cloning method: Restriction Enzyme; 5′ cloning site BbsI (destroyed during cloning); 3′ cloning site BbsI (destroyed during cloning)
  Sequencing primers: 5′ aaatcgacactgaatttgc
Terms and licenses: Academic/Nonprofit Terms; Industry Terms: Not Available to Industry
Depositor comments: Chloramphenicol resistance in S. aureus
How to cite: pSR1051 was a gift from Lauren Andrews (Addgene plasmid # 208739 ; http://n2t.net/addgene:208739 ; RRID:Addgene_208739)
